Addgene plasmid #192358: pDEST_5xUAS:EB3-mScarlet-I
Purpose: EB3 tagged with mScarlet-I, expressed under the UAS promoter
Depositing lab: Francesca Peri. Publication: A role for the centrosome in regulating the rate of neuronal efferocytosis by microglia in vivo. Moller K, Brambach M, Villani A, Gallo E, Gilmour D, Peri F. Elife. 2022 Nov 18;11:e82094. doi: 10.7554/eLife.82094. PubMed 36398880.
Backbone
  Vector backbone: Gateway Tol2 destination vector with zebrafish aA-crystallin promoter driving CFP in lens
  Total vector size (bp): 8129
  Vector type: Mammalian Expression
Growth in bacteria
  Bacterial resistance: Ampicillin, 100 μg/mL
  Growth temperature: 37°C
  Growth strain: DH5alpha
  Copy number: High Copy
Gene/Insert
  Gene/Insert name: EB3 (alt name: MAPRE3)
  Species: H. sapiens (human)
  Insert size (bp): 843
  GenBank ID: 22924
  Entrez Gene: MAPRE3 (a.k.a. EB3, EBF3, EBF3-S, RP3)
  Tag / fusion protein: mScarlet-I (C terminal on insert)
  Cloning method: Gateway Cloning
  Sequencing primers: 5′ gtctgaaacacaggccagat; 3′ CCACATTTGTAGAGGTTTTACTTGC
Resource information
  A portion of this plasmid was derived from a plasmid made by: The EB3 cDNA was given by the Gilmour lab (Revenu et al. 2014), but was originally cloned by Stepanova et al. 2003.
Terms and licenses: Academic/Nonprofit Terms; Industry Terms: Not Available to Industry
Depositor comments: Please visit for https://www.biorxiv.org/content/10.1101/2022.08.12.503784v1 bioRxiv preprint.
How to cite: pDEST_5xUAS:EB3-mScarlet-I was a gift from Francesca Peri (Addgene plasmid # 192358 ; http://n2t.net/addgene:192358 ; RRID:Addgene_192358)
