[The description below was written by a language model from this plasmid's Addgene catalogue record and pLannotate feature annotations shown in this document.]
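Description:
pDEST_5xUAS:EB3-mScarlet-I is a Gateway-assembled Tol2 transposon expression clone of about 8.1 kb, built in a destination vector that carries a zebrafish αA-crystallin promoter driving CFP in the lens as a transgenesis marker. The catalogue lists it as a mammalian expression vector, but the Tol2 backbone, lens marker and UAS design point to use in zebrafish Gal4/UAS transgenesis. It is propagated in E. coli as a high-copy plasmid through a ColE1/pUC-type origin and selected with ampicillin (AmpR/β-lactamase). Remnants of a pBluescript-type backbone are also annotated (lac promoter/operator, T3 promoter, partial M13 origin). The annotation tool does not label the Tol2 arms themselves. A fragment matched to medaka tyrosinase next to the backbone probably reflects Tol2-flanking sequence, though the record does not confirm this.

The payload lies between attB4, attB1, attB2 and attB3 sites, the signature of a multisite Gateway LR assembly. Five tandem Gal4-binding UAS repeats and a minimal TATA-box promoter drive the 843 bp human EB3 (MAPRE3) coding sequence, fused at its C terminus to the monomeric red fluorescent protein mScarlet-I. An SV40 polyadenylation signal is annotated beyond attB2, presumably terminating this transcript. Expression therefore depends on Gal4 supplied by a tissue-specific driver. EB3 is a microtubule plus-end tracking protein, so the fusion labels growing microtubule tips and allows live imaging of microtubule dynamics and organisation. The separate marker cassette contains ECFP followed by bGH and SV40 polyA signals. A single lox2272 site is annotated upstream of it, and its role is not stated. The associated study concerns the centrosome and neuronal efferocytosis by microglia in vivo.
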