Features (pLannotate 1.2.2; 28 found; start..end, strand, type, name):
     62..196     +  polyA_signal   SV40 poly(A) signal: SV40 polyadenylation signal
    199..219     +  protein_bind   attB2: mutant version of attB; core recombination site for the Gateway® BP reaction BP Clonase™
    227..922     -  CDS            mScarlet-I: mScarlet-I is a basic (constitutively fluorescent) red fluorescent protein published in 2016, derived from synthetic construct. It is reported to be a rapidly-maturing monomer with moderate acid sensitivity.
    944..1786    -  CDS            MAPRE3: MARE3_HUMAN - Experimental evidence at protein level: Swiss-Prot protein existence level 1. Plus-end tracking protein (+TIP) that binds to the plus-end of microtubules and regulates the dynamics of the microtubule cytoskeleton. Promotes microtubule growth. May be involved in spindle function by stabilizing microtubules and anchoring them at centrosomes. Also acts as a regulator of minus-end microtubule organization: interacts with the complex formed by AKAP9 and PDE4DIP, leading to recruit CAMSAP2 to the Golgi apparatus, thereby tethering non- centrosomal minus-end microtubules to the Golgi, a
   1792..1812    -  protein_bind   attB1: mutant version of attB; core recombination site for the Gateway® BP reaction BP Clonase™
   1866..1883    -  promoter       minP (fragment): minimal TATA-box promoter with low basal activity
   1893..1987    -  protein_bind   5X UAS: five tandem copies of the "ScaI site" 17-mer CGGAGTACTGTCCTCCG, an upstream activating sequence (UAS) that efficiently binds yeast Gal4 (Webster et al., 1988; Pfeiffer et al., 2010) GAL4
   1989..2028    -  misc_feature   MCS (fragment): pBluescript multiple cloning site
   2030..2050    -  protein_bind   attB4: mutant version of attB; core recombination site for the Gateway® BP reaction BP Clonase™
   2632..2919    -  CDS            tyr (fragment) (sequence partly withheld): TYRO_ORYLA - Also known as tyro. Experimental evidence at transcript level: Swiss-Prot protein existence level 2. This is a copper-containing oxidase that functions in the formation of pigments such as melanins and other polyphenolic compounds. From Oryzias latipes (Japanese rice fish) (Japanese killifish).
   2919..3140    +  rep_origin     M13 ori (fragment) (sequence partly withheld): M13 bacteriophage origin of replication; arrow indicates direction of (+) strand synthesis
   3166..3270    +  promoter       AmpR promoter: bla
   3271..4131    +  CDS            AmpR: β-lactamase; bla; confers resistance to ampicillin, carbenicillin, and related antibiotics
   4302..4890    +  rep_origin     ori: high-copy-number ColE1/pMB1/pBR322/pUC origin of replication
   5073..5165    +  CDS            lacI (fragment): lac repressor; lacI; The lac repressor binds to the lac operator to inhibit transcription in E. coli. This inhibition can be relieved by adding lactose or isopropyl-β-D-thiogalactopyranoside (IPTG).
   5178..5199    +  protein_bind   CAP binding site: CAP binding activates transcription in the presence of cAMP. E. coli catabolite activator protein
   5214..5244    +  promoter       lac promoter: promoter for the E. coli lac operon
   5252..5268    +  protein_bind   lac operator: The lac repressor binds to the lac operator to inhibit transcription in E. coli. This inhibition can be relieved by adding lactose or isopropyl-β-D-thiogalactopyranoside (IPTG). lac repressor encoded by lacI
   5313..5331    +  promoter       T3 promoter: promoter for bacteriophage T3 RNA polymerase
   5344..5384    +  misc_feature   MCS (fragment): pBluescript multiple cloning site
   6597..6630    +  protein_bind   lox2272: Cre-mediated recombination occurs in the 8-bp core sequence (GGATACTT). lox2272 sites are compatible with each other, but incompatible with loxP or loxN sites (Lee and Saito, 1988). Cre recombinase
   6789..7508    +  CDS            ECFP: enhanced CFP mammalian codon-optimized
   7537..7761    +  polyA_signal   bGH poly(A) signal: bovine growth hormone polyadenylation signal
   7765..7783    +  promoter       SV40 promoter (fragment): SV40 enhancer and early promoter
   7798..7881    +  CDS            large T antigen (fragment): large T antigen from SV40 (simian virus 40)
   7904..8038    +  polyA_signal   SV40 poly(A) signal: SV40 polyadenylation signal
   8054..8074    -  CDS            lacZα (fragment): LacZα fragment of β-galactosidase; lacZ fragment
   8078..8098    +  protein_bind   attB3: mutant version of attB; core recombination site for the Gateway® BP reaction BP Clonase™
>Addgene plasmid #192358 | pDEST_5xUAS:EB3-mScarlet-I | addgene full sequence | sequence record 378128 | Addgene NGS Result
AAAAAACCTCCCACACCTCCCCCTGAACCTGAAACATAAAATGAATGCAATTGTTGTTGTTAACTTGTTT
ATTGCAGCTTATAATGGTTACAAATAAAGCAATAGCATCACAAATTTCACAAATAAAGCATTTTTTTCAC
TGCATTCTAGTTGTGGTTTGTCCAAACTCATCAATGTATCTTATCATGTCTGGATCCCCCACTTTGTACA
AGAAAGCTGGGTCTTACTTGTACAGCTCGTCCATGCCGCCGGTGGAGTGGCGGCCCTCGGAGCGTTCGTA
CTGTTCCACCACGGTGTAGTCCTCGTTGTGGGAGGTGATGTCCAACTTGCGGTCGACGTTGTAGGCGCCG
GGCATCTGCACGGGCTTCTTGGCCTTGTAGGTGGTCTTGAAGTCCGCCAGGTAGCGGCCGCCGTCCTTCA
GGCGCAGGGCCATCTTAATGTCGCCCTTCAGCACGCCGTCCTCGGGGTACAACCGCTCGGTGGACGCTTC
CCAGCCCATTGTCTTCTTCTGCATTACGGGGCCGTCAGGAGGGAAGTTGGTGCCGCGGAGCTTCACCTTG
TAGATCAGGGTGCCGTCCTCCAGGGAGGTGTCCTGGGTCACGGTCACGGCGCCGCCGTCCTCGAAGTTCA
TCACGCGCTCCCACTTGAAGCCCTCGGGGAAGGACTGCTTATAGTAGTCGGGGATGTCGGCGGGGTGCTT
GATGAAGGCCCTGGAGCCGTACATGAACTGAGGGGACAGGATGTCCCAGGAGAAGGGCAGGGGGCCACCC
TTGGTCACCTTCAGCTTGGCGGTCTGGGTGCCCTCGTAGGGGCGGCCCTCGCCCTCGCCCTCGATCTCGA
ACTCGTGGCCGTTCATGGAGCCCTCCATGTGCACCTTGAACCGCATGAACTCCTTGATCACTGCCTCGCC
CTTGCTCACCATGGTGGCGACCGGTGGATCCAGGTACTCGTCCTGGTCTTCTTGTTGATGCTCTTCAATC
TCATCGTCCTCAGGGGGTGCGAATCCTTCCTCTGTGGCATAGAGGATGCCAATGATGCCTGAGATAACAG
GGCTGTTTTCACTTTCATGCTCCTGGCAGATGAGCTCGATGTCACGAAGTTTGCTGAAGTAGAAGTCACG
TTCCTTCTCCAGCCCATCCACTGTCAGCTTCAAGTCCACCAGCTGTTGGTTGAGTTCAAGAATTTGGGCA
TCAGTCTCATGGCCGCCATTTCGGGCTGATGGAGGATTCTTCCGGAGAATGCAGGGGGGGGCCACATTGC
TCAGCCGGCCAGAGGTCTGCATGTTTTTTGGGCCTGTGGGGGACGTCCTCTGTGGAACTGCTGTGCCAAT
GAGTTTCTTGGATTTGTTGAAGATCTGATCACCTGGGTTAGGAGGTGGCGCTACGTCCTGGCCCTGCCGC
GCCAGCAGAGGGTTGTAATCCTTTCCATCATAGTTTGCGTCAAAGAATTTCTTAAACCACTGAATAAACT
CAAAATTATCTTGGAATTTTCCTTTCACTAATTTCTCTACAGGAATGATTTTGTCAACACCCATCTTCTT
GAAAGCTGCTTGCAGCACCTTGAAGTTGTGGATGTATTCATGCTCTAGTTTGGCCTGGAACTTCACTTTC
CTCAAGTGCACACAGCCGGGGAAGAGCATGTCCATGAACTGGCAGTAGGCTGCCCCTGAACAAAGCTGTT
CTATCTTGGTATAGTTGAGGTGCAGGGAGTCGTTGACCCATGCAAGCATATCATGGCGACTCAGATTTTC
ACTGGTCACAGATGTGGAGTACACATTGACGGCCATCCAGCCTGCTTTTTTGTACAAACTTGCGGTGGCG
GCGAATTCGTGGAGGAGCTCAAAGTGAGGCTGAGACGCGATGGGATCCATTATATACCCTCTAGAGTCTC
CGCTCGGAGGACAGTACTCCGCTCGGAGGACAGTACTCCGCTCGGAGGACAGTACTCCGCTCGGAGGACA
GTACTCCGCTCGGAGGACAGTACTCCGACCTGCAGCCCGGGGGATCCACTAGTTCTAGAGCGGCCGCCGC
AACTTTTCTATACAAAGTTGATAGCTTGGCGTAATCATGGTCATAGCTGTTTCCTGCTCGAGGGCCCATC
TGGCCTGTGTTTCAGACACCAGGGAGTCTCTGCTCACGTTTCCTGCTATTTGCAGCCTCTCTATCAAGAC
TAATACACCTCTTCCCGCATCGGCTGCCTGTGAGAGGCTTTTCAGCACTGCAGGATTGCTTTTCAGCCCC
AAAAGAGCTAGGCTTGACACTAACAATTTTGAGAATCAGCTTCTACTGAAGTTAAATCTGAGGTTTTACA
ACTTTGAGTAGCGTGTACTGGCATTAGATTGTCTGTCTTATAGTTTGATAATTAAATACAAACAGTTCTA
AAGCAGGATAAAACCTTGTATGCATTTCATTTAATGTTTTTTGAGATTAAAAGCTTAAACAAGAATCTCT
AGTTTTCTTTCTTGCTTTTACTTTTACTTCCTTAATACTCAAGTACAATTTTAATGGAGTACTTTTTTAC
TTTTACTCAAGTAAGATTCTAGCCAGATACTTTTACTTTTAATTGAGTAAAATTTTCCCTAAGTACTTGT
ACTTTCACTTGAGTAAAATTTTTGAGTACTTTTTACACCTCTGTCAAGAACTCCTGGACAAACCTCTGAC
CTGTGTGGAACAGAGTGGATATGGGTGTCTGAACAGATATTCACGTCTTTTGCAGATCAGAGGGCATTTC
TGGTGTTGTGCAATGACCTGGGTCCAACAGGTAGGCGTACTCGTATCCAAGAGCATTGTTGGACAGGAGG
TAGTCTCCATTCCTATAAAGAGGAAGGAATGGCACCATGTAGTAGCCGTCATTGTGGCCAATTGGTGCAT
TGGTACGTGGGTAGATGGACCGGGGAGGCTGATGAGTTCTTAGCCAGC
[32 nt withheld, positions 2919-2950]
CCTTTGACGTTGGAGTCCACGTTCTTT
[37 nt withheld, positions 2978-3014]
ACCCTATCTCGGTCTATTCTTTTGATTTATAAGGGATTTTGCCGATTTCGGCCTATTGGTTAAAAAATGA
GCTGATTTAACAAAAATTTAACGCGAATTTTAACAAAATATTAACGCTTACAATTTAGGTGGCACTTTTC
GGGGAAATGTGCGCGGAACCCCTATTTGTTTATTTTTCTAAATACATTCAAATATGTATCCGCTCATGAG
ACAATAACCCTGATAAATGCTTCAATAATATTGAAAAAGGAAGAGTATGAGTATTCAACATTTCCGTGTC
GCCCTTATTCCCTTTTTTGCGGCATTTTGCCTTCCTGTTTTTGCTCACCCAGAAACGCTGGTGAAAGTAA
AAGATGCTGAAGATCAGTTGGGTGCACGAGTGGGTTACATCGAACTGGATCTCAACAGCGGTAAGATCCT
TGAGAGTTTTCGCCCCGAAGAACGTTTTCCAATGATGAGCACTTTTAAAGTTCTGCTATGTGGCGCGGTA
TTATCCCGTATTGACGCCGGGCAAGAGCAACTCGGTCGCCGCATACACTATTCTCAGAATGACTTGGTTG
AGTACTCACCAGTCACAGAAAAGCATCTTACGGATGGCATGACAGTAAGAGAATTATGCAGTGCTGCCAT
AACCATGAGTGATAACACTGCGGCCAACTTACTTCTGACAACGATCGGAGGACCGAAGGAGCTAACCGCT
TTTTTGCACAACATGGGGGATCATGTAACTCGCCTTGATCGTTGGGAACCGGAGCTGAATGAAGCCATAC
CAAACGACGAGCGTGACACCACGATGCCTGTAGCAATGGCAACAACGTTGCGCAAACTATTAACTGGCGA
ACTACTTACTCTAGCTTCCCGGCAACAATTAATAGACTGGATGGAGGCGGATAAAGTTGCAGGACCACTT
CTGCGCTCGGCCCTTCCGGCTGGCTGGTTTATTGCTGATAAATCTGGAGCCGGTGAGCGTGGGTCTCGCG
GTATCATTGCAGCACTGGGGCCAGATGGTAAGCCCTCCCGTATCGTAGTTATCTACACGACGGGGAGTCA
GGCAACTATGGATGAACGAAATAGACAGATCGCTGAGATAGGTGCCTCACTGATTAAGCATTGGTAACTG
TCAGACCAAGTTTACTCATATATACTTTAGATTGATTTAAAACTTCATTTTTAATTTAAAAGGATCTAGG
TGAAGATCCTTTTTGATAATCTCATGACCAAAATGCCTTAACGTGAGTTTTCGTTCCACTGAGCGTCAGA
CCCCGTAGAAAAGATCAAAGGATCTTCTTGAGATCCTTTTTTTCTGCGCGTAATCTGCTGCTTGCAAACA
AAAAAACCACCGCTACCAGCGGTGGTTTGTTTGCCGGATCAAGAGCTACCAACTCTTTTTCCGAAGGTAA
CTGGCTTCAGCAGAGCGCAGATACCAAATACTGTTCTTCTAGTGTAGCCGTAGTTAGGCCACCACTTCAA
GAACTCTGTAGCACCGCCTACATACCTCGCTCTGCTAATCCTGTTACCAGTGGCTGCTGCCAGTGGCGAT
AAGTCGTGTCTTACCGGGTTGGACTCAAGACGATAGTTACCGGATAAGGCGCAGCGGTCGGGCTGAACGG
GGGGTTCGTGCACACAGCCCAGCTTGGAGCGAACGACCTACACCGAACTGAGATACCTACAGCGTGAGCT
ATGAGAAAGCGCCACGCTTCCCGAAGGGAGAAAGGCGGACAGGTATCCGGTAAGCGGCAGGGTCGGAACA
GGAGAGCGCACGAGGGAGCTTCCAGGGGGAAACGCCTGGTATCTTTATAGTCCTGTCGGGTTTCGCCACC
TCTGACTTGAGCGTCGATTTTTGTGATGCTCGTCAGGGGGGCGGAGCCTATGGAAAAACGCCAGCAACGC
GGCCTTTTTACGGTTCCTGGCCTTTTGCTGGCCTTTTGCTCACATGTTCTTTCCTGCGTTATCCCCTGAT
TCTGTGGATAACCGTATTACCGCCTTTGAGTGAGCTGATACCGCTCGCCGCAGCCGAACGACCGAGCGCA
GCGAGTCAGTGAGCGAGGAAGCGGAAGAGCGCCCAATACGCAAACCGCCTCTCCCCGCGCGTTGGCCGAT
TCATTAATGCAGCTGGCACGACAGGTTTCCCGACTGGAAAGCGGGCAGTGAGCGCAACGCAATTAATGTG
AGTTAGCTCACTCATTAGGCACCCCAGGCTTTACACTTTATGCTTCCGGCTCGTATGTTGTGTGGAATTG
TGAGCGGATAACAATTTCACACAGGAAACAGCTATGACCATGATTACGCCAAGCGCGCAATTAACCCTCA
CTAAAGGGAACAAAAGCTGGAGCTCCACCGCGGTGGCGGCCGCTCTAGAACTAGTGGATCTGCTGGGCTT
GCTGAAGGTAGGGGGTCAAGAACCAGAGGTGTAAAGTACTTGAGTAATTTTACTTGATTACTGTACTTAA
GTATTATTTTTGGGGATTTTTACTTTACTTGAGTACAATTAAAAATCAATACTTTTACTTTTACTTAATT
ACATTTTTTTAGAAAAAAAAGTACTTTTTACTCCTTACAATTTTATTTACAGTCAAAAAGTACTTATTTT
TTGGAGATCACTTCATTCTATTTTCCCTTGCTATTACCAAACCAATTGAATTGCGCTGATGCCCAGTTTA
ATTTAAATGTTATTTATTCTGCCTATGAAAATCGTTTTCACATTATATGAAATTGGTCAGACATGTTCAT
TGGTCCTTTGGAAGTGACGTCATGTCACATCTATTACCACAATGCACAGCACCTTGACCTGGAAATTAGG
GAAATTATAACAGTCAATCAGTGGAAGAAAATGGAGGAAGTATGTGATTCATCAGCAGCTGCGAGCAGCA
CAGTCCAAAATCAGCCACAGGATCAAGAGCACCCGTGGCCGTATCTTCGCAGATCGGGCCCCCCCTCGAG
CAATTGGTGCTATCATCATGACAAAGAGAGAAGAAATCAGTTATTAGAAATGAGTTATTAAAACTATTAT
GATTAGAAATATGTTTCTTTCTCTTAAACAGGATTTAAGGGGAAAATATACAGGGAGCGAAAAATTTTGA
CTTCATCTGTATATACATATAATAAATAATACATCAATAAATTCCATCTAAATACGCTACCATATATATA
TATATATGTATATACACACACACACACACACCATCTAATATATGTCATGCTACATTATTAACTTCAGTAT
GAAATCTACTCTGCTCTGGAGTGTATCAGCGAGCGACTCCTCTGCTCGGATTATCATCACGTGACCTCTG
ACCTGAACACAGACCTCTCTTAGCCATAGGTATACAGCCTATAGCATAGAGCTCGGGCTGAGAGGGAAAG
TGCCGCCGTCAGGGCTTTCCATTGACAGTAAAATGCTTACGGCCTTCTGGGCGATGCGATGACCCTGCGC
TTCGGCACGGCTGAACTCTGATGACGGCGTGTTTCTATTGTCCGCCGCGCGCCGCTGTGCTGCCCTTGCC
AGCGTATAAAAGCTGCGGCAGTGGTGAGGAAGGCCAGAGCGAGCCAGCCTTCCCAGCACAGCTGTAGTTT
AAACGCGTTGCCATAACTTCGTATAGGATACTTTATACGAAGTTATCTGCATGCTAGGTTGCCGGGAACG
GTGCATTGGAACGCGCATTCCCCGTGTTAATTAACAGGTAAGTGTCTTCCTCCTGTTTCCTTCCCCTGCT
ATTCTGCTCAACCTTCCTATCAGAAACTGCAGTATCTGTATTTTTGCTAGGGGATCCCGCCACCATGGTG
AGCAAGGGCGAGGAGCTGTTCACCGGGGTGGTGCCCATCCTGGTCGAGCTGGACGGCGACGTAAACGGCC
ACAAGTTCAGCGTGTCCGGCGAGGGCGAGGGCGATGCCACCTACGGCAAGCTGACCCTGAAGTTCATCTG
CACCACCGGCAAGCTGCCCGTGCCCTGGCCCACCCTCGTGACCACCCTGACCTGGGGCGTGCAGTGCTTC
AGCCGCTACCCCGACCACATGAAGCAGCACGACTTCTTCAAGTCCGCCATGCCCGAAGGCTACGTCCAGG
AGCGCACCATCTTCTTCAAGGACGACGGCAACTACAAGACCCGCGCCGAGGTGAAGTTCGAGGGCGACAC
CCTGGTGAACCGCATCGAGCTGAAGGGCATCGACTTCAAGGAGGACGGCAACATCCTGGGGCACAAGCTG
GAGTACAACTACATCAGCCACAACGTCTATATCACCGCCGACAAGCAGAAGAACGGCATCAAGGCCAACT
TCAAGATCCGCCACAACATCGAGGACGGCAGCGTGCAGCTCGCCGACCACTACCAGCAGAACACCCCCAT
CGGCGACGGCCCCGTGCTGCTGCCCGACAACCACTACCTGAGCACCCAGTCCGCCCTGAGCAAAGACCCC
AACGAGAAGCGCGATCACATGGTCCTGCTGGAGTTCGTGACCGCCGCCGGGATCACTCTCGGCATGGACG
AGCTGTACAAGTAAAGCGGCCAAACCCGCTGATCAGCCTCGACTGTGCCTTCTAGTTGCCAGCCATCTGT
TGTTTGCCCCTCCCCCGTGCCTTCCTTGACCCTGGAAGGTGCCACTCCCACTGTCCTTTCCTAATAAAAT
GAGGAAATTGCATCGCATTGTCTGAGTAGGTGTCATTCTATTCTGGGGGGTGGGGTGGGGCAGGACAGCA
AGGGGGAGGATTGGGAAGACAATAGCAGGCATGCTGGGGATGCGGTGGGCTCTATGGCTTCTGAGGCGGA
AAGAACCAGGATCTGATCTAGAGGATCATAATCAGCCATACCACATTTGTAGAGGTTTTACTTGCTTTAA
AAAACCTCCCACACCTCCCCCTGAACCTGAAACATAAAATGAATGCAATTGTTGTTGTTAACTTGTTTAT
TGCAGCTTATAATGGTTACAAATAAAGCAATAGCATCACAAATTTCACAAATAAAGCATTTTTTTCACTG
CATTCTAGTTGTGGTTTGTCCAAACTCATCAATGTATCTTATCATGTCTGGATCATCATCGATGGTACCG
TAAAACGACGGCCAGTGAATTATCAACTATGTATAATAAAGTTGG
